Addgene plasmid #188947: pBBR1_DVK_EF
Purpose: (Empty Backbone) Level 1 destination vector containing pBBR1 origin of replication and CIDAR EF scars
Depositing lab: Eric Young. Depositing organization: Worcester Polytechnic Institute. Publication: Systematic Part Transfer by Extending a Modular Toolkit to Diverse Bacteria. Keating KW, Young EM. ACS Synth Biol. 2023 Jun 9. doi: 10.1021/acssynbio.3c00104. PubMed 37294017.
Backbone
  Vector backbone: pBBR1
  Modifications to backbone: CIDAR MoClo cloning site, kanamycin resistance
  Vector type: Bacterial Expression, Synthetic Biology
Growth in bacteria
  Bacterial resistance: Kanamycin, 50 μg/mL
  Growth temperature: 37°C
  Growth strain: DH5alpha
  Growth instructions: Contains lacZ-alpha cassette for blue/white screening
  Copy number: Low Copy
Gene/Insert
  Cloning method: Restriction Enzyme
Terms and licenses: Academic/Nonprofit Terms; Industry Terms: Not Available to Industry
How to cite: pBBR1_DVK_EF was a gift from Eric Young (Addgene plasmid # 188947 ; http://n2t.net/addgene:188947 ; RRID:Addgene_188947)
