[The description below was written by a language model from this plasmid's Addgene catalogue record and pLannotate feature annotations shown in this document.]
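Description:
pBBR1_DVK_EF is an empty Level 1 destination vector for CIDAR MoClo assembly, built on the broad-host-range pBBR1 replicon and classed as a bacterial expression and synthetic biology plasmid. The sequenced record is small, about 3.2 kb. Replication depends on the pBBR1 oriV together with the adjacent pBBR1 Rep gene, a pair derived from a Bordetella bronchiseptica plasmid that functions in many Gram-negative bacteria. The catalogue lists it as low copy. Selection is by kanamycin, through an aph(3')-Ia aminoglycoside phosphotransferase gene. The feature table also shows an incP origin of transfer and a short fragment of the pBR322 bom region. The oriT would in principle allow conjugative mobilisation from a donor supplying transfer functions, although the record does not comment on this.

The cloning site is a lacZα dropout cassette: a lacZα fragment with a pUC-type multiple cloning site, driven by the lac promoter with its operator and CAP binding site, plus a residual lacI fragment upstream. In the MoClo scheme, Type IIS restriction-ligation replaces this cassette with the assembled parts, so correct clones lose α-complementation and can be told apart by blue/white screening. The "EF" in the name refers to the CIDAR E and F fusion scars flanking the site, which define the position a transcription unit built here will take in a later multi-unit assembly. The Type IIS sites and scars themselves are not annotated in the feature table. No insert or payload promoter is present. The plasmid's stated role is as a destination backbone, part of a toolkit extension intended to move modular genetic parts into diverse bacteria.
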