Features (pLannotate 1.2.2; 11 found; start..end, strand, type, name):
     12..70      +  misc_feature   bom (fragment): basis of mobility region from pBR322
     76..233     -  CDS            lacZα (fragment): LacZα fragment of β-galactosidase; lacZ fragment
    230..286     +  misc_feature   MCS: pUC18/19 multiple cloning site
    323..339     -  protein_bind   lac operator: The lac repressor binds to the lac operator to inhibit transcription in E. coli. This inhibition can be relieved by adding lactose or isopropyl-β-D-thiogalactopyranoside (IPTG). lac repressor encoded by lacI
    347..377     -  promoter       lac promoter: promoter for the E. coli lac operon
    392..413     -  protein_bind   CAP binding site: CAP binding activates transcription in the presence of cAMP. E. coli catabolite activator protein
    426..494     -  CDS            lacI (fragment): lac repressor; lacI; The lac repressor binds to the lac operator to inhibit transcription in E. coli. This inhibition can be relieved by adding lactose or isopropyl-β-D-thiogalactopyranoside (IPTG).
    642..1413    +  rep_origin     pBBR1 oriV: replication origin of the broad-host-range plasmid pBBR1 from Bordetella bronchiseptica; requires the pBBR1 Rep protein for replication
   1414..2076    +  CDS            pBBR1 Rep: replication protein for the broad-host-range plasmid pBBR1 from Bordetella bronchiseptica
   2087..2195    -  oriT           oriT: incP origin of transfer
   2296..3111    +  CDS            KanR: aminoglycoside phosphotransferase; aph(3')-Ia; confers resistance to kanamycin in bacteria or G418 (Geneticin®) in eukaryotes
>Addgene plasmid #188947 | pBBR1_DVK_EF | addgene full sequence | sequence record 388741 | Addgene NGS Result
GCTTAGAGACCTGCACCATATGCGGTGTGAAATACCGCACAGATGCGTAAGGAGAAAATACCGCATCAGG
CGCCATTCGCCATTCAGGCTGCGCAACTGTTGGGAAGGGCGATCGGTGCGGGCCTCTTCGCTATTACGCC
AGCTGGCGAAAGGGGGATGTGCTGCAAGGCGATTAAGTTGGGTAACGCCAGGGTTTTCCCAGTCACGACG
TTGTAAAACGACGGCCAGTGAATTCGAGCTCGGTACCCGGGGATCCTCTAGAGTCGACCTGCAGGCATGC
AAGCTTGGCGTAATCATGGTCATAGCTGTTTCCTGTGTGAAATTGTTATCCGCTCACAATTCCACACAAC
ATACGAGCCGGAAGCATAAAGTGTAAAGCCTGGGGTGCCTAATGAGTGAGCTAACTCACATTAATTGCGT
TGCGCTCACTGCCCGCTTTCCAGTCGGGAAACCTGTCGTGCCAGCTGCATTAATGAATCGGCCAACGCGC
GGGGGTCTCTCGCTATGTCTTCAGCAGTAGGACAAATCCGCCGCCCTAGACAGCTGGGCGCGCCCCCCCT
ACGGGCTTGCTCTCCGGGCTTCGCCCTGCGCGGTCGCTGCGCTCCCTTGCCAGCCCGTGGATATGTGGAC
GATGGCCGCGAGCGGCCACCGGCTGGCTCGCTTCGCTCGGCCCGTGGACAACCCTGCTGGACAAGCTGAT
GGACAGGCTGCGCCTGCCCACGAGCTTGACCACAGGGATTGCCCACCGGCTACCCAGCCTTCGACCACAT
ACCCACCGGCTCCAACTGCGCGGCCTGCGGCCTTGCCCCATCAATTTTTTTAATTTTCTCTGGGGAAAAG
CCTCCGGCCTGCGGCCTGCGCGCTTCGCTTGCCGGTTGGACACCAAGTGGAAGGCGGGTCAAGGCTCGCG
CAGCGACCGCGCAGCGGCTTGGCCTTGACGCGCCTGGAACGACCCAAGCCTATGCGAGTGGGGGCAGTCG
AAGGGCGAAGCCCGCCCGCCTGCCCCCCGAGCCTCACGGCGGCGAGTGCGGGGGTTCCAAGGGGGCAGCG
CCACCTTGGGCAAGGCCGAAGGCCGCGCAGTCGATCAACAAGCCCCGGAGGGGCCACTTTTTGCCGGAGG
GGGAGCCGCGCCGAAGGCGTGGGGGAACCCCGCAGGGGTGCCCTTCTTTGGGCACCAAAGAACTAGATAT
AGGGCGAAATGCGAAAGACTTAAAAATCAACAACTTAAAAAAGGGGGGTACGCAACAGCTCATTGCGGCA
CCCCCCGCAATAGCTCATTGCGTAGGTTAAAGAAAATCTGTAATTGACTGCCACTTTTACGCAACGCATA
ATTGTTGTCGCGCTGCCGAAAAGTTGCAGCTGATTGCGCATGGTGCCGCAACCGTGCGGCACCCCTACCG
CATGGAGATAAGCATGGCCACGCAGTCCAGAGAAATCGGCATTCAAGCCAAGAACAAGCCCGGTCACTGG
GTGCAAACGGAACGCAAAGCGCATGAGGCGTGGGCCGGGCTTATTGCGAGGAAACCCACGGCGGCAATGC
TGCTGCATCACCTCGTGGCGCAGATGGGCCACCAGAACGCCGTGGTGGTCAGCCAGAAAACACTTTCCAA
GCTCATCGGACGTTCTTTGCGGACGGTCCAATACGCAGTCAAGGACTTGGTGGCCGAGCGCTGGATCTCC
GTCGTGAAGCTCAACGGCCCCGGCACCGTGTCGGCCTACGTGGTCAATGACCGCGTGGCGTGGGGCCAGC
CCCGCGACCAGTTGCGCCTGTCGGTGTTCAGTGCCGCCGTGGTGGTTGATCACGACGACCAGGACGAATC
GCTGTTGGGGCATGGCGACCTGCGCCGCATCCCGACCCTGTATCCGGGCGAGCAGCAACTACCGACCGGC
CCCGGCGAGGAGCCGCCCAGCCAGCCCGGCATTCCGGGCATGGAACCAGACCTGCCAGCCTTGACCGAAA
CGGAGGAATGGGAACGGCGCGGGCAGCAGCGCCTGCCGATGCCCGATGAGCCGTGTTTTCTGGACGATGG
CGAGCCGTTGGAGCCGCCGACACGGGTAACGCTGCCGCGCCGGTAGGGCCGGCCTACGGCCAGCCTCGCA
GAGCAGGATTCCCGTTGAGCACCGCCAGGTGCGAATAAGGGACAGTGAAGAAGGAACACCCGCTCGCGGG
TGGGCCTACTTCACCTATCCTGCCCTTGTGTCTCAAAATCTCTGATGTACATTGCACAAGATAAAAATAT
ATCATCATGAACAATAAAACTGTCTGCTTACATAAACAGTAATACAAGGGGTGTTATGAGCCATATTCAA
CGGGAAACGTCTTGCTCCAGGCCGCGATTAAATTCCAACATGGATGCTGATTTATATGGGTATAAATGGG
CTCGCGATAATGTCGGGCAATCAGGTGCGACAATCTATCGATTGTATGGGAAGCCCGATGCGCCAGAGTT
GTTTCTGAAACATGGCAAAGGTAGCGTTGCCAATGATGTTACAGATGAGATGGTCAGACTAAACTGGCTG
ACGGAATTTATGCCTCTTCCGACCATCAAGCATTTTATCCGTACTCCTGATGATGCATGGTTACTCACCA
CTGCGATCCCCGGGAAAACAGCATTCCAGGTATTAGAAGAATATCCTGATTCAGGTGAAAATATTGTTGA
TGCGCTGGCAGTGTTCCTGCGCCGGTTGCATTCGATTCCTGTTTGTAATTGTCCTTTTAACAGCGATCGC
GTATTTCGTCTCGCTCAGGCGCAATCACGAATGAATAACGGTTTGGTTGATGCGAGTGATTTTGATGACG
AGCGTAATGGCTGGCCTGTTGAACAAGTCTGGAAAGAAATGCATAAGCTTTTGCCATTCTCACCGGATTC
AGTCGTCACTCATGGTGATTTCTCACTTGATAACCTTATTTTTGACGAGGGGAAATTAATAGGTTGTATT
GATGTTGGACGAGTCGGAATCGCAGACCGATACCAGGATCTTGCCATCCTATGGAACTGCCTCGGTGAGT
TTTCTCCTTCATTACAGAAACGGCTTTTTCAAAAATATGGTATTGATAATCCTGATATGAATAAATTGCA
GTTTCATTTGATGCTCGATGAGTTTTTCTAAGGTAACTGTCAGACCAAGTTTACTCATATATACTTTAGA
TTGATTTTTCGTTCCACTGAGCGTCAGACCCCAGAACTCTGTCAGACCGAGTGGAAGACAT
